Addgene plasmid #23055: pDEST17-hOPTN-D474N
Depositing lab: Jon Ashwell. Depositing organization: National Cancer Institute (NCI). Publication: Optineurin negatively regulates TNFalpha- induced NF-kappaB activation by competing with NEMO for ubiquitinated RIP. Zhu G, Wu CJ, Zhao Y, Ashwell JD. Curr Biol. 2007 Aug 21. 17(16):1438-43. 10.1016/j.cub.2007.07.041 PubMed 17702576.
Backbone
  Vector backbone: pDEST17
  Backbone size w/o insert (bp): 4700
  Vector type: Bacterial Expression
Growth in bacteria
  Bacterial resistance: Ampicillin, 100 μg/mL
  Growth temperature: 37°C
  Growth strain: DH5alpha
  Copy number: High Copy
Gene/Insert
  Gene/Insert name: Optineurin
  Species: H. sapiens (human)
  Insert size (bp): 1733
  Mutation: D474N
  Entrez Gene: OPTN (a.k.a. ALS12, FIP2, GLC1E, HIP7, HYPL, NRP, TFIIIA-INTP)
  Tag / fusion protein: His (N terminal on backbone)
  Cloning method: Gateway Cloning; 5′ cloning site attR (unknown if destroyed); 3′ cloning site attR (unknown if destroyed)
  Sequencing primers: 5′ T7 Fwd
Terms and licenses: Academic/Nonprofit Terms; Industry Terms: Not Available to Industry
How to cite: pDEST17-hOPTN-D474N was a gift from Jon Ashwell (Addgene plasmid # 23055 ; http://n2t.net/addgene:23055 ; RRID:Addgene_23055)
