[The description below was written by a language model from this plasmid's Addgene catalogue record.]
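Description:
pDEST17-hOPTN-D474N is a bacterial expression plasmid built on the Gateway destination vector pDEST17 (backbone about 4.7 kb without insert). It carries the human optineurin (OPTN) coding sequence, an insert of roughly 1.7 kb, with a D474N point mutation. The plasmid is maintained at high copy number in E. coli under ampicillin selection. The insert was introduced by Gateway recombination at the vector's attR sites; the record does not say whether those sites remain intact after cloning. No feature table is provided, so the origin of replication and the promoter are not explicitly stated. However, the listed 5′ sequencing primer is T7 forward, which is consistent with the T7 promoter-driven expression generally associated with pDEST17.

The backbone supplies an N-terminal His tag, so the mutant optineurin is produced as a His-tagged fusion protein, which would allow recovery from bacterial lysates by metal-affinity chromatography. The associated publication reports that optineurin negatively regulates TNFα-induced NF-κB activation by competing with NEMO for ubiquitinated RIP. In that context, the construct is most plausibly a source of recombinant mutant protein for comparison with wild-type optineurin, for example in binding assays. The record itself does not describe the functional consequence of the D474N substitution or the specific experiments in which the plasmid was used.
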