>Addgene plasmid #23055 | pDEST17-hOPTN-D474N | addgene partial sequence | sequence record 28952 | 23055 with T7-term
CTTCTTTCGGGCTTTGTTAGCAGCCTCGAATCAACCACTTTGTACAAGAAAGCTGGGTCGGCGCGCCCAC
CCTTTTAAATGATGCAATCCATCACGTGAATCTGTAACGTGTCTATGTCAGGCAGAACCTCTCCACACTT
GGGGCAGGAATGAATCGGAATATTCCGCTGTTGCCGCCAGTCCCTGTCCTCAGCTCCTCTTTGAACAAGG
TAAGCCTGCTGGTCAGAGTCACTTGTTCTCGCCCCATGACGACTCTGCATCTCCATCAAGGACTGCCTGC
CTCCGTCTTCGAAAGCATCATTCTCTTTCAGCAGAACTGCCAGCTGCAATGCCAGTTGCTCCTTTTCCTC
ATGAATTTTCTCTCTCGCTGCTCTTTCAGCATGAAAATTAGAACAGTAAACTTCCATCTGAGCCCTGAGG
ATGGTCATGGTTTCCAGGTCCTCTTCCTGCTTGGCAATGGTTTGCTTCATTTCATCCATTTGCAGCTGTT
TGGAAGCCAGAGCCTTCTCTGCCAGTTCCAGTTTTTCACTCAGTTCCTTCAGCACTGCCCTGTCCACTTT
TTCTGACTCTTTTCTTGTTAGTTCCTCAATTGTTTTCAATGCATTATTATGTTCTTGAAGAAGCTTGTTG
TGTGTCATCTGTAGCACAGTTAATTTGGACTTTTCATCCTCTGTTTTAGCCTGTTCCATTTTGATTTCTG
ATAGCATGCTTTCCACTTGTAGCTCTAACTTTTTGTTAGTATAAACAAGCTCTTGCTTTTCATTCAACTC
TGATGG
