>Addgene plasmid #23055 | pDEST17-hOPTN-D474N | addgene partial sequence | sequence record 28953 | 23055 with T7
GNNTTCTCTGAATATTTTGTTTACTTTAAGAAGGAGATATACATATGTCGTACTACCATCACCATCACCA
TCACCTCGAATCAACAAGTTTGTACAAAAAAGCAGGCTCCGCGGCCGCCCCCTTCACCTCCCATCAACCT
CTCAGCTGCCTCACTGAAAAGGAGGACAGCCCCAGTGAAAGCACAGGAAATGGACCCCCCCACCTGGCCC
ACCCAAACCTGGACACGTTTACCCCGGAGGAGCTGCTGCAGCAGATGAAAGAGCTCCTGACCGAGAACCA
CCAGCTGAAAGAAGCCATGAAGCTAAATAATCAAGCCATGAAAGGGAGATTTGAGGAGCTTTCGGCCTGG
ACAGAGAAACAGAAGGAAGAACGCCAGTTTTTTGAGATACAGAGCAAAGAAGCAAAAGAGCGTCTAATGG
CCTTGAGTCATGAGAATGAGAAATTGAAGGAAGAGCTTGGAAAACTAAAAGGGAAATCAGAAAGGTCATC
TGAGGACCCCACTGATGACTCCAGGCTTCCCAGGGCCGAAGCGGAGCAGGAAAAGGACCAGCTCAGGACC
CAGGTGGTGAGGCTACAAGCAGAGAAGGCAGACCTGTTGGGCATCGTGTCTGAACTGCAGCTCAAGCTGA
ACTCCAGCGGCTCCTCAGAAGATTCCTTTGTTGAATTAGGATGGCTGAAGGAGAAGCAGAAGGGTCAGTA
AAAGAAATCAAGCATAGTCCTGGCCAAAAAAN
